Addgene plasmid #169432: Gephyrin (px330:2-guideCas9)
Purpose: Expression of Cas9 and 2 guides
Depositing lab: Richard Huganir. Publication: An optimized CRISPR/Cas9 approach for precise genome editing in neurons. Fang H, Bygrave AM, Roth RH, Johnson RC, Huganir RL. Elife. 2021 Mar 10;10. pii: 65202. doi: 10.7554/eLife.65202. PubMed 33689678.
Backbone
  Vector backbone: pX330
  Vector type: Mammalian Expression, CRISPR
Growth in bacteria
  Bacterial resistance: Ampicillin, 100 μg/mL
  Growth temperature: 37°C
  Growth strain: DH5alpha
  Copy number: High Copy
Gene/Insert
  Gene/Insert name: spCas9
  gRNA/shRNA sequence: Unknown
  Species: M. musculus (mouse)
  Cloning method: Restriction Enzyme; 5′ cloning site Unknown (unknown if destroyed)
Terms and licenses: Academic/Nonprofit Terms; Industry Terms: Not Available to Industry
How to cite: Gephyrin (px330:2-guideCas9) was a gift from Richard Huganir (Addgene plasmid # 169432 ; http://n2t.net/addgene:169432 ; RRID:Addgene_169432)
