[The description below was written by a language model from this plasmid's Addgene catalogue record and pLannotate feature annotations shown in this document.]
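Description:
Gephyrin (px330:2-guideCas9) is a pX330-based mammalian expression plasmid of about 8.9 kb that delivers Streptococcus pyogenes Cas9 together with two guide RNAs from a single vector. It is propagated in E. coli as a high-copy plasmid through a ColE1/pUC-type origin and selected with ampicillin via the β-lactamase gene and its own promoter. The backbone also carries an f1 phage origin, short pBR322-derived bom and rop remnants, and a single AAV2 inverted terminal repeat downstream of the expression cassette. With only one ITR annotated, the plasmid would not be expected to serve as an AAV packaging genome.

The payload begins with two tandem guide cassettes, each made up of a human U6 RNA polymerase III promoter followed by the SpCas9 guide RNA scaffold, so that two distinct guides can be transcribed independently. The short gaps between each U6 promoter and its scaffold are where the spacers would sit, but the record lists the guide sequences as unknown. The plasmid name and the mouse species entry suggest that they target the mouse gephyrin gene. Downstream, a hybrid promoter combining the CMV enhancer, the chicken β-actin promoter and a hybrid CBA/MVM intron drives the Cas9 coding sequence. The annotation tool splits this into contiguous N- and C-terminal portions, but it reads as one continuous open reading frame, fused at its C-terminus to a bipartite nucleoplasmin nuclear localization signal and terminated by the bovine growth hormone polyadenylation signal.

The stated purpose is simply expression of Cas9 and two guides. The associated publication concerns an optimized CRISPR/Cas9 approach for precise genome editing in neurons. No donor or repair template is annotated on this plasmid.
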