Features (pLannotate 1.2.2; 21 found; start..end, strand, type, name):
      1..241     +  promoter       U6 promoter: RNA polymerase III promoter for human U6 snRNA
    271..346     +  misc_RNA       gRNA scaffold: guide RNA scaffold for the Streptococcus pyogenes CRISPR/Cas9 system
    353..396     +  misc_RNA       gRNA scaffold (fragment): guide RNA scaffold for the Streptococcus pyogenes CRISPR/Cas9 system
    437..677     +  promoter       U6 promoter: RNA polymerase III promoter for human U6 snRNA
    706..781     +  misc_RNA       gRNA scaffold: guide RNA scaffold for the Streptococcus pyogenes CRISPR/Cas9 system
    788..831     +  misc_RNA       gRNA scaffold (fragment): guide RNA scaffold for the Streptococcus pyogenes CRISPR/Cas9 system
    881..1166    +  enhancer       CMV enhancer: human cytomegalovirus immediate early enhancer; contains an 18-bp deletion relative to the standard CMV enhancer
   1168..1445    +  promoter       chicken β-actin promoter: No description available
   1446..1673    +  intron         hybrid intron: hybrid between chicken β-actin (CBA) and minute virus of mice (MMV) introns (Gray et al., 2011)
   1811..3412    +  CDS            Cas9(N): N-terminal portion of Streptococcus pyogenes Cas9 (Zetsche et al., 2015)
   3413..5911    +  CDS            Cas9(C): C-terminal portion of Streptococcus pyogenes Cas9 (Zetsche et al., 2015)
   5912..5959    +  CDS            nucleoplasmin NLS: bipartite nuclear localization signal from nucleoplasmin
   5993..6104    +  polyA_signal   bGH poly(A) signal: bovine growth hormone polyadenylation signal
   6209..6349    +  repeat_region  AAV2 ITR: inverted terminal repeat of adeno-associated virus serotype 2 inverted
   6354..6405    -  misc_feature   bom (fragment): basis of mobility region from pBR322
   6424..6879    +  rep_origin     f1 ori (sequence partly withheld): f1 bacteriophage origin of replication; arrow indicates direction of (+) strand synthesis
   6880..6929    -  misc_feature   bom (fragment): basis of mobility region from pBR322
   7031..7066    -  CDS            rop (fragment): Rop protein, which maintains plasmids at low copy number; rop
   7161..7265    +  promoter       AmpR promoter: bla
   7266..8126    +  CDS            AmpR: β-lactamase; bla; confers resistance to ampicillin, carbenicillin, and related antibiotics
   8297..8885    +  rep_origin     ori: high-copy-number ColE1/pMB1/pBR322/pUC origin of replication
>Addgene plasmid #169432 | Gephyrin (px330:2-guideCas9) | addgene full sequence | sequence record 335503 | Addgene NGS Result
GAGGGCCTATTTCCCATGATTCCTTCATATTTGCATATACGATACAAGGCTGTTAGAGAGATAATTGGAA
TTAATTTGACTGTAAACACAAAGATATTAGTACAAAATACGTGACGTAGAAAGTAATAATTTCTTGGGTA
GTTTGCAGTTTTAAAATTATGTTTTAAAATGGACTATCATATGCTTACCGTAACTTGAAAGTATTTCGAT
TTCTTGGCTTTATATATCTTGTGGAAAGGACGAAACACCGCGACCCCGAGTCCGGCCGGGGTTTTAGAGC
TAGAAATAGCAAGTTAAAATAAGGCTAGTCCGTTATCAACTTGAAAAAGTGGCACCGAGTCGGTGCTTTT
TTGTTTTAGAGCTAGAAATAGCAAGTTAAAATAAGGCTAGTCCGTTTTTAGCGCGTGCGCCAATTCTGCA
GACAAATGGCTCTAGCGAGGGCCTATTTCCCATGATTCCTTCATATTTGCATATACGATACAAGGCTGTT
AGAGAGATAATTGGAATTAATTTGACTGTAAACACAAAGATATTAGTACAAAATACGTGACGTAGAAAGT
AATAATTTCTTGGGTAGTTTGCAGTTTTAAAATTATGTTTTAAAATGGACTATCATATGCTTACCGTAAC
TTGAAAGTATTTCGATTTCTTGGCTTTATATATCTTGTGGAAAGGACGAAACACCGAGAAACCTCCAGCA
AGTCGGTTTTAGAGCTAGAAATAGCAAGTTAAAATAAGGCTAGTCCGTTATCAACTTGAAAAAGTGGCAC
CGAGTCGGTGCTTTTTTGTTTTAGAGCTAGAAATAGCAAGTTAAAATAAGGCTAGTCCGTTTTTAGCGCG
TGCGCCAATTCTGCAGACAAATGGCTCTAGAGGTGGTACCCGTTACATAACTTACGGTAAATGGCCCGCC
TGGCTGACCGCCCAACGACCCCCGCCCATTGACGTCAATAGTAACGCCAATAGGGACTTTCCATTGACGT
CAATGGGTGGAGTATTTACGGTAAACTGCCCACTTGGCAGTACATCAAGTGTATCATATGCCAAGTACGC
CCCCTATTGACGTCAATGACGGTAAATGGCCCGCCTGGCATTGTGCCCAGTACATGACCTTATGGGACTT
TCCTACTTGGCAGTACATCTACGTATTAGTCATCGCTATTACCATGGTCGAGGTGAGCCCCACGTTCTGC
TTCACTCTCCCCATCTCCCCCCCCTCCCCACCCCCAATTTTGTATTTATTTATTTTTTAATTATTTTGTG
CAGCGATGGGGGCGGGGGGGGGGGGGGGGCGCGCGCCRGGSGGGGGGGGGGGGGGSGGGGGGSGGGGSGG
GGSGRGGSGGRGAGGKGCGGCGGCAGCCAATCAGAGCGGCGCGCTCCGAAAGTTTCCTTTTATGGCGAGG
CGGCGGCGGCGGCGGCCCTATAAAAAGCGAAGCGCGCGGCGGGCGGGAGTCGCTGCGCGCTGCCTTCGCC
CCGTGCCCCGCTCCGCCGCCGCCTCGCGCCGCCCGCCCCGGCTCTGACTGACCGCGTTACTCCCACAGGT
GAGCGGGCGGGACGGCCCTTCTCCTCCGGGCTGTAATTAGCTGAGCAAGAGGTAAGGGTTTAAGGGATGG
TTGGTTGGTGGGGTATTAATGTTTAATTACCTGGAGCACCTGCCTGAAATCACTTTTTTTCAGGTTGGAC
CGGTGCCACCATGGACTATAAGGACCACGACGGAGACTACAAGGATCATGATATTGATTACAAAGACGAT
GACGATAAGATGGCCCCAAAGAAGAAGCGGAAGGTCGGTATCCACGGAGTCCCAGCAGCCGACAAGAAGT
ACAGCATCGGCCTGGACATCGGCACCAACTCTGTGGGCTGGGCCGTGATCACCGACGAGTACAAGGTGCC
CAGCAAGAAATTCAAGGTGCTGGGCAACACCGACCGGCACAGCATCAAGAAGAACCTGATCGGAGCCCTG
CTGTTCGACAGCGGCGAAACAGCCGAGGCCACCCGGCTGAAGAGAACCGCCAGAAGAAGATACACCAGAC
GGAAGAACCGGATCTGCTATCTGCAAGAGATCTTCAGCAACGAGATGGCCAAGGTGGACGACAGCTTCTT
CCACAGACTGGAAGAGTCCTTCCTGGTGGAAGAGGATAAGAAGCACGAGCGGCACCCCATCTTCGGCAAC
ATCGTGGACGAGGTGGCCTACCACGAGAAGTACCCCACCATCTACCACCTGAGAAAGAAACTGGTGGACA
GCACCGACAAGGCCGACCTGCGGCTGATCTATCTGGCCCTGGCCCACATGATCAAGTTCCGGGGCCACTT
CCTGATCGAGGGCGACCTGAACCCCGACAACAGCGACGTGGACAAGCTGTTCATCCAGCTGGTGCAGACC
TACAACCAGCTGTTCGAGGAAAACCCCATCAACGCCAGCGGCGTGGACGCCAAGGCCATCCTGTCTGCCA
GACTGAGCAAGAGCAGACGGCTGGAAAATCTGATCGCCCAGCTGCCCGGCGAGAAGAAGAATGGCCTGTT
CGGAAACCTGATTGCCCTGAGCCTGGGCCTGACCCCCAACTTCAAGAGCAACTTCGACCTGGCCGAGGAT
GCCAAACTGCAGCTGAGCAAGGACACCTACGACGACGACCTGGACAACCTGCTGGCCCAGATCGGCGACC
AGTACGCCGACCTGTTTCTGGCCGCCAAGAACCTGTCCGACGCCATCCTGCTGAGCGACATCCTGAGAGT
GAACACCGAGATCACCAAGGCCCCCCTGAGCGCCTCTATGATCAAGAGATACGACGAGCACCACCAGGAC
CTGACCCTGCTGAAAGCTCTCGTGCGGCAGCAGCTGCCTGAGAAGTACAAAGAGATTTTCTTCGACCAGA
GCAAGAACGGCTACGCCGGCTACATTGACGGCGGAGCCAGCCAGGAAGAGTTCTACAAGTTCATCAAGCC
CATCCTGGAAAAGATGGACGGCACCGAGGAACTGCTCGTGAAGCTGAACAGAGAGGACCTGCTGCGGAAG
CAGCGGACCTTCGACAACGGCAGCATCCCCCACCAGATCCACCTGGGAGAGCTGCACGCCATTCTGCGGC
GGCAGGAAGATTTTTACCCATTCCTGAAGGACAACCGGGAAAAGATCGAGAAGATCCTGACCTTCCGCAT
CCCCTACTACGTGGGCCCTCTGGCCAGGGGAAACAGCAGATTCGCCTGGATGACCAGAAAGAGCGAGGAA
ACCATCACCCCCTGGAACTTCGAGGAAGTGGTGGACAAGGGCGCTTCCGCCCAGAGCTTCATCGAGCGGA
TGACCAACTTCGATAAGAACCTGCCCAACGAGAAGGTGCTGCCCAAGCACAGCCTGCTGTACGAGTACTT
CACCGTGTATAACGAGCTGACCAAAGTGAAATACGTGACCGAGGGAATGAGAAAGCCCGCCTTCCTGAGC
GGCGAGCAGAAAAAGGCCATCGTGGACCTGCTGTTCAAGACCAACCGGAAAGTGACCGTGAAGCAGCTGA
AAGAGGACTACTTCAAGAAAATCGAGTGCTTCGACTCCGTGGAAATCTCCGGCGTGGAAGATCGGTTCAA
CGCCTCCCTGGGCACATACCACGATCTGCTGAAAATTATCAAGGACAAGGACTTCCTGGACAATGAGGAA
AACGAGGACATTCTGGAAGATATCGTGCTGACCCTGACACTGTTTGAGGACAGAGAGATGATCGAGGAAC
GGCTGAAAACCTATGCCCACCTGTTCGACGACAAAGTGATGAAGCAGCTGAAGCGGCGGAGATACACCGG
CTGGGGCAGGCTGAGCCGGAAGCTGATCAACGGCATCCGGGACAAGCAGTCCGGCAAGACAATCCTGGAT
TTCCTGAAGTCCGACGGCTTCGCCAACAGAAACTTCATGCAGCTGATCCACGACGACAGCCTGACCTTTA
AAGAGGACATCCAGAAAGCCCAGGTGTCCGGCCAGGGCGATAGCCTGCACGAGCACATTGCCAATCTGGC
CGGCAGCCCCGCCATTAAGAAGGGCATCCTGCAGACAGTGAAGGTGGTGGACGAGCTCGTGAAAGTGATG
GGCCGGCACAAGCCCGAGAACATCGTGATCGAAATGGCCAGAGAGAACCAGACCACCCAGAAGGGACAGA
AGAACAGCCGCGAGAGAATGAAGCGGATCGAAGAGGGCATCAAAGAGCTGGGCAGCCAGATCCTGAAAGA
ACACCCCGTGGAAAACACCCAGCTGCAGAACGAGAAGCTGTACCTGTACTACCTGCAGAATGGGCGGGAT
ATGTACGTGGACCAGGAACTGGACATCAACCGGCTGTCCGACTACGATGTGGACCATATCGTGCCTCAGA
GCTTTCTGAAGGACGACTCCATCGACAACAAGGTGCTGACCAGAAGCGACAAGAACCGGGGCAAGAGCGA
CAACGTGCCCTCCGAAGAGGTCGTGAAGAAGATGAAGAACTACTGGCGGCAGCTGCTGAACGCCAAGCTG
ATTACCCAGAGAAAGTTCGACAATCTGACCAAGGCCGAGAGAGGCGGCCTGAGCGAACTGGATAAGGCCG
GCTTCATCAAGAGACAGCTGGTGGAAACCCGGCAGATCACAAAGCACGTGGCACAGATCCTGGACTCCCG
GATGAACACTAAGTACGACGAGAATGACAAGCTGATCCGGGAAGTGAAAGTGATCACCCTGAAGTCCAAG
CTGGTGTCCGATTTCCGGAAGGATTTCCAGTTTTACAAAGTGCGCGAGATCAACAACTACCACCACGCCC
ACGACGCCTACCTGAACGCCGTCGTGGGAACCGCCCTGATCAAAAAGTACCCTAAGCTGGAAAGCGAGTT
CGTGTACGGCGACTACAAGGTGTACGACGTGCGGAAGATGATCGCCAAGAGCGAGCAGGAAATCGGCAAG
GCTACCGCCAAGTACTTCTTCTACAGCAACATCATGAACTTTTTCAAGACCGAGATTACCCTGGCCAACG
GCGAGATCCGGAAGCGGCCTCTGATCGAGACAAACGGCGAAACCGGGGAGATCGTGTGGGATAAGGGCCG
GGATTTTGCCACCGTGCGGAAAGTGCTGAGCATGCCCCAAGTGAATATCGTGAAAAAGACCGAGGTGCAG
ACAGGCGGCTTCAGCAAAGAGTCTATCCTGCCCAAGAGGAACAGCGATAAGCTGATCGCCAGAAAGAAGG
ACTGGGACCCTAAGAAGTACGGCGGCTTCGACAGCCCCACCGTGGCCTATTCTGTGCTGGTGGTGGCCAA
AGTGGAAAAGGGCAAGTCCAAGAAACTGAAGAGTGTGAAAGAGCTGCTGGGGATCACCATCATGGAAAGA
AGCAGCTTCGAGAAGAATCCCATCGACTTTCTGGAAGCCAAGGGCTACAAAGAAGTGAAAAAGGACCTGA
TCATCAAGCTGCCTAAGTACTCCCTGTTCGAGCTGGAAAACGGCCGGAAGAGAATGCTGGCCTCTGCCGG
CGAACTGCAGAAGGGAAACGAACTGGCCCTGCCCTCCAAATATGTGAACTTCCTGTACCTGGCCAGCCAC
TATGAGAAGCTGAAGGGCTCCCCCGAGGATAATGAGCAGAAACAGCTGTTTGTGGAACAGCACAAGCACT
ACCTGGACGAGATCATCGAGCAGATCAGCGAGTTCTCCAAGAGAGTGATCCTGGCCGACGCTAATCTGGA
CAAAGTGCTGTCCGCCTACAACAAGCACCGGGATAAGCCCATCAGAGAGCAGGCCGAGAATATCATCCAC
CTGTTTACCCTGACCAATCTGGGAGCCCCTGCCGCCTTCAAGTACTTTGACACCACCATCGACCGGAAGA
GGTACACCAGCACCAAAGAGGTGCTGGACGCCACCCTGATCCACCAGAGCATCACCGGCCTGTACGAGAC
ACGGATCGACCTGTCTCAGCTGGGAGGCGACAAAAGGCCGGCGGCCACGAAAAAGGCCGGCCAGGCAAAA
AAGAAAAAGTAAGAATTCCTAGAGCTCGCTGATCAGCCTCGACTGTGCCTTCTAGTTGCCAGCCATCTGT
TGTTTGCCCCTCCCCCGTGCCTTCCTTGACCCTGGAAGGTGCCACTCCCACTGTCCTTTCCTAATAAAAT
GAGGAAATTGCATCGCATTGTCTGAGTAGGTGTCATTCTATTCTGGGGGGTGGGGTGGGGCAGGACAGCA
AGGGGGAGGATTGGGAAGAGAATAGCAGGCATGCTGGGGAGCGGCCGCAGGAACCCCTAGTGATGGAGTT
GGCCACTCCCTCTCTGCGCGCTCGCTCGCTCACTGAGGCCGGGCGACCAAAGGTCGCCCGACGCCCGGGC
TTTGCCCGGGCGGCCTCAGTGAGCGAGCGAGCGCGCAGCTGCCTGCAGGGGCGCCTGATGCGGTATTTTC
TCCTTACGCATCTGTGCGGTATTTCACACCGCATA
[95 nt withheld, positions 6406-6500]
T
[46 nt withheld, positions 6502-6547]
C
[141 nt withheld, positions 6549-6689]
CCTTTGACGTTGGAGTCCACGTTCTTT
[37 nt withheld, positions 6717-6753]
ACTCTATCTCGGGCTATTCTTTTGATTTATAAGGGATTTTGCCGATTTCGGTCTATTGGTTAAAAAATGA
GCTGATTTAACAAAAATTTAACGCGAATTTTAACAAAATATTAACGTTTACAATTTTATGGTGCACTCTC
AGTACAATCTGCTCTGATGCCGCATAGTTAAGCCAGCCCCGACACCCGCCAACACCCGCTGACGCGCCCT
GACGGGCTTGTCTGCTCCCGGCATCCGCTTACAGACAAGCTGTGACCGTCTCCGGGAGCTGCATGTGTCA
GAGGTTTTCACCGTCATCACCGAAACGCGCGAGACGAAAGGGCCTCGTGATACGCCTATTTTTATAGGTT
AATGTCATGATAATAATGGTTTCTTAGACGTCAGGTGGCACTTTTCGGGGAAATGTGCGCGGAACCCCTA
TTTGTTTATTTTTCTAAATACATTCAAATATGTATCCGCTCATGAGACAATAACCCTGATAAATGCTTCA
ATAATATTGAAAAAGGAAGAGTATGAGTATTCAACATTTCCGTGTCGCCCTTATTCCCTTTTTTGCGGCA
TTTTGCCTTCCTGTTTTTGCTCACCCAGAAACGCTGGTGAAAGTAAAAGATGCTGAAGATCAGTTGGGTG
CACGAGTGGGTTACATCGAACTGGATCTCAACAGCGGTAAGATCCTTGAGAGTTTTCGCCCCGAAGAACG
TTTTCCAATGATGAGCACTTTTAAAGTTCTGCTATGTGGCGCGGTATTATCCCGTATTGACGCCGGGCAA
GAGCAACTCGGTCGCCGCATACACTATTCTCAGAATGACTTGGTTGAGTACTCACCAGTCACAGAAAAGC
ATCTTACGGATGGCATGACAGTAAGAGAATTATGCAGTGCTGCCATAACCATGAGTGATAACACTGCGGC
CAACTTACTTCTGACAACGATCGGAGGACCGAAGGAGCTAACCGCTTTTTTGCACAACATGGGGGATCAT
GTAACTCGCCTTGATCGTTGGGAACCGGAGCTGAATGAAGCCATACCAAACGACGAGCGTGACACCACGA
TGCCTGTAGCAATGGCAACAACGTTGCGCAAACTATTAACTGGCGAACTACTTACTCTAGCTTCCCGGCA
ACAATTAATAGACTGGATGGAGGCGGATAAAGTTGCAGGACCACTTCTGCGCTCGGCCCTTCCGGCTGGC
TGGTTTATTGCTGATAAATCTGGAGCCGGTGAGCGTGGAAGCCGCGGTATCATTGCAGCACTGGGGCCAG
ATGGTAAGCCCTCCCGTATCGTAGTTATCTACACGACGGGGAGTCAGGCAACTATGGATGAACGAAATAG
ACAGATCGCTGAGATAGGTGCCTCACTGATTAAGCATTGGTAACTGTCAGACCAAGTTTACTCATATATA
CTTTAGATTGATTTAAAACTTCATTTTTAATTTAAAAGGATCTAGGTGAAGATCCTTTTTGATAATCTCA
TGACCAAAATCCCTTAACGTGAGTTTTCGTTCCACTGAGCGTCAGACCCCGTAGAAAAGATCAAAGGATC
TTCTTGAGATCCTTTTTTTCTGCGCGTAATCTGCTGCTTGCAAACAAAAAAACCACCGCTACCAGCGGTG
GTTTGTTTGCCGGATCAAGAGCTACCAACTCTTTTTCCGAAGGTAACTGGCTTCAGCAGAGCGCAGATAC
CAAATACTGTTCTTCTAGTGTAGCCGTAGTTAGGCCACCACTTCAAGAACTCTGTAGCACCGCCTACATA
CCTCGCTCTGCTAATCCTGTTACCAGTGGCTGCTGCCAGTGGCGATAAGTCGTGTCTTACCGGGTTGGAC
TCAAGACGATAGTTACCGGATAAGGCGCAGCGGTCGGGCTGAACGGGGGGTTCGTGCACACAGCCCAGCT
TGGAGCGAACGACCTACACCGAACTGAGATACCTACAGCGTGAGCTATGAGAAAGCGCCACGCTTCCCGA
AGGGAGAAAGGCGGACAGGTATCCGGTAAGCGGCAGGGTCGGAACAGGAGAGCGCACGAGGGAGCTTCCA
GGGGGAAACGCCTGGTATCTTTATAGTCCTGTCGGGTTTCGCCACCTCTGACTTGAGCGTCGATTTTTGT
GATGCTCGTCAGGGGGGCGGAGCCTATGGAAAAACGCCAGCAACGCGGCCTTTTTACGGTTCCTGGCCTT
TTGCTGGCCTTTTGCTCACATGT
